Addgene plasmid #85764: HA-USPL1-C236A-pcDNA3.1
Purpose: mammalian expression of full length HA tagged USPL1, catalytic inactive variant C236A
Depositing lab: Frauke Melchior. Depositing organization: Universitaet Heidelberg. Publication: Ubiquitin-specific protease-like 1 (USPL1) is a SUMO isopeptidase with essential, non-catalytic functions. Schulz S, Chachami G, Kozaczkiewicz L, Winter U, Stankovic-Valentin N, Haas P, Hofmann K, Urlaub H, Ovaa H, Wittbrodt J, Meulmeester E, Melchior F. EMBO Rep. 2012 Oct;13(10):930-8. doi: 10.1038/embor.2012.125. Epub 2012 Aug 10. PubMed 22878415.
Backbone
  Vector backbone: pcDNA3.1
  Backbone size w/o insert (bp): 5372
  Total vector size (bp): 8699
  Vector type: Mammalian Expression
Growth in bacteria
  Bacterial resistance: Ampicillin, 100 μg/mL
  Growth temperature: 37°C
  Growth strain: DH5alpha
  Copy number: High Copy
Gene/Insert
  Gene/Insert name: USPL1, full length, catalytic inactive variant variant C236A (alt name: C13orf22)
  Species: H. sapiens (human)
  Insert size (bp): 3327
  Mutation: catalytic inactive mutant C236A
  Entrez Gene: USPL1 (a.k.a. C13orf22, D13S106E, bA121O19.1)
  Promoter: CMV
  Tag / fusion protein: HA (N terminal on insert)
  Cloning method: Restriction Enzyme; 5′ cloning site BamHI (not destroyed); 3′ cloning site XhoI (not destroyed)
  Sequencing primers: 5′ T7; 3′ BGH-Reverse
Terms and licenses: Academic/Nonprofit Terms; Industry Terms: Not Available to Industry
How to cite: HA-USPL1-C236A-pcDNA3.1 was a gift from Frauke Melchior (Addgene plasmid # 85764 ; http://n2t.net/addgene:85764 ; RRID:Addgene_85764)
