[The description below was written by a language model from this plasmid's Addgene catalogue record and pLannotate feature annotations shown in this document.]
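Description:
HA-USPL1-C236A-pcDNA3.1 is a mammalian expression plasmid of about 8.7 kb built on the pcDNA3.1 backbone. It carries full-length human USPL1 (also known as C13orf22) with an N-terminal HA epitope tag. The roughly 3.3 kb insert was cloned between BamHI and XhoI sites, both of which are retained. Transcription is driven by the human cytomegalovirus immediate-early enhancer and promoter and terminated by the bovine growth hormone polyadenylation signal. A T7 promoter lies upstream of the insert and an SP6 promoter lies downstream in the reverse orientation. These flanking sites are useful for sequencing, and the T7 promoter could also support in vitro transcription. The feature table labels the tag as a fragment of a 3xHA element, which fits a short HA sequence just ahead of the USPL1 coding region. A few other short annotated fragments (HIV-1 LTR, ble, lacI, bom) look like partial matches within backbone sequence rather than functional parts.

USPL1 is a SUMO-specific isopeptidase that has also been linked to snRNA transcription in Cajal bodies. The C236A substitution replaces the catalytic cysteine and gives a catalytically inactive protein. The construct therefore suits experiments that separate the enzymatic roles of USPL1 from its non-catalytic ones, for example alongside the wild-type protein, with the HA tag allowing detection or immunoprecipitation.

In E. coli the plasmid is maintained through a high-copy ColE1/pUC-type origin and selected with ampicillin via β-lactamase. An f1 origin is also present. For mammalian cells, an SV40 early promoter drives a neomycin phosphotransferase gene followed by an SV40 polyadenylation signal, which allows selection of stable transfectants with G418.
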