Features (pLannotate 1.2.2; 22 found; start..end, strand, type, name):
      1..380     +  enhancer       CMV enhancer: human cytomegalovirus immediate early enhancer
    381..584     +  promoter       CMV promoter: human cytomegalovirus (CMV) immediate early promoter
    580..613     +  LTR            5' LTR (truncated) (fragment): truncated 5' long terminal repeat (LTR) from HIV-1
    629..647     +  promoter       T7 promoter: promoter for bacteriophage T7 RNA polymerase
    682..703     +  CDS            3xHA (fragment): three tandem HA epitope tags
    715..3990    +  CDS            USPL1: USPL1_HUMAN - Also known as C13orf22, D13S106. Experimental evidence at protein level: Swiss-Prot protein existence level 1. SUMO-specific isopeptidase involved in protein desumoylation. Specifically binds SUMO proteins with a higher affinity for SUMO2 and SUMO3 which it cleaves more efficiently. Also able to process full- length SUMO proteins to their mature forms (PubMed:22878415). Plays a key role in RNA polymerase-II-mediated snRNA transcription in the Cajal bodies (PubMed:24413172). Is a component of complexes that can bind to U snRNA genes (PubMed:24413172). From Homo sapiens (Human).
   4021..4039    -  promoter       SP6 promoter: promoter for bacteriophage SP6 RNA polymerase
   4065..4289    +  polyA_signal   bGH poly(A) signal: bovine growth hormone polyadenylation signal
   4293..4314    +  promoter       SV40 promoter (fragment): SV40 enhancer and early promoter
   4335..4763    +  rep_origin     f1 ori (sequence partly withheld): f1 bacteriophage origin of replication; arrow indicates direction of (+) strand synthesis
   4777..5106    +  promoter       SV40 promoter: SV40 enhancer and early promoter
   5173..5964    +  CDS            neo: KKA2_KLEPN - Also known as kan, nptII. Experimental evidence at protein level: Swiss-Prot protein existence level 1. Resistance to kanamycin, neomycin, paromomycin, ribostamycin, butirosin and gentamicin B. From Klebsiella pneumoniae.
   5988..6146    +  CDS            ble (fragment): BLE_KLEPN - Experimental evidence at protein level: Swiss-Prot protein existence level 1. Binding protein with a strong affinity to the bleomycin family of antibiotics. Binds to CL990; an antimitotic-antibiotic compound. From Klebsiella pneumoniae.
   6141..6262    +  polyA_signal   SV40 poly(A) signal: SV40 polyadenylation signal
   6335..6351    -  protein_bind   lac operator: The lac repressor binds to the lac operator to inhibit transcription in E. coli. This inhibition can be relieved by adding lactose or isopropyl-β-D-thiogalactopyranoside (IPTG). lac repressor encoded by lacI
   6359..6389    -  promoter       lac promoter: promoter for the E. coli lac operon
   6404..6425    -  protein_bind   CAP binding site: CAP binding activates transcription in the presence of cAMP. E. coli catabolite activator protein
   6438..6530    -  CDS            lacI (fragment): lac repressor; lacI; The lac repressor binds to the lac operator to inhibit transcription in E. coli. This inhibition can be relieved by adding lactose or isopropyl-β-D-thiogalactopyranoside (IPTG).
   6713..7301    -  rep_origin     ori: high-copy-number ColE1/pMB1/pBR322/pUC origin of replication
   7472..8332    -  CDS            AmpR: β-lactamase; bla; confers resistance to ampicillin, carbenicillin, and related antibiotics
   8333..8437    -  promoter       AmpR promoter: bla
   8496..8548    -  misc_feature   bom (fragment): basis of mobility region from pBR322
>Addgene plasmid #85764 | HA-USPL1-C236A-pcDNA3.1 | addgene full sequence | sequence record 174905 | Addgene NGS Result
GACATTGATTATTGACTAGTTATTAATAGTAATCAATTACGGGGTCATTAGTTCATAGCCCATATATGGA
GTTCCGCGTTACATAACTTACGGTAAATGGCCCGCCTGGCTGACCGCCCAACGACCCCCGCCCATTGACG
TCAATAATGACGTATGTTCCCATAGTAACGCCAATAGGGACTTTCCATTGACGTCAATGGGTGGAGTATT
TACGGTAAACTGCCCACTTGGCAGTACATCAAGTGTATCATATGCCAAGTACGCCCCCTATTGACGTCAA
TGACGGTAAATGGCCCGCCTGGCATTATGCCCAGTACATGACCTTATGGGACTTTCCTACTTGGCAGTAC
ATCTACGTATTAGTCATCGCTATTACCATGGTGATGCGGTTTTGGCAGTACATCAATGGGCGTGGATAGC
GGTTTGACTCACGGGGATTTCCAAGTCTCCACCCCATTGACGTCAATGGGAGTTTGTTTTGGCACCAAAA
TCAACGGGACTTTCCAAAATGTCGTAACAACTCCGCCCCATTGACGCAAATGGGCGGTAGGCGTGTACGG
TGGGAGGTCTATATAAGCAGAGCTCTCTGGCTAACTAGAGAACCCACTGCTTACTGGCTTATCGAAATTA
ATACGACTCACTATAGGGAGACCCAAGCTTGGTACCATGGCTTCATATCCTTACGATGTTCCAGACTACG
CTTCCCTTGGATCCATGATGGATTCTCCGAAGATTGGAAATGGTTTGCCAGTGATTGGACCAGGGACTGA
TATAGGGATATCTTCACTCCACATGGTGGGGTATTTGGGAAAAAATTTTGATTCAGCTAAAGTTCCATCA
GATGAGTATTGCCCTGCTTGTAGAGAGAAGGGAAAGTTAAAAGCCTTAAAGACTTACCGAATTAGTTTTC
AAGAATCTATCTTTTTGTGTGAGGATCTGCAGTGCATCTATCCTTTGGGCTCTAAATCACTTAATAACCT
AATTTCTCCTGATTTGGAAGAATGTCACACTCCACATAAGCCTCAGAAAAGGAAGAGCTTAGAAAGCAGC
TATAAGGATTCACTTCTTTTAGCAAATTCCAAAAAGACTAGAAATTATATTGCTATTGACGGTGGAAAAG
TTTTGAACAGCAAACATAATGGAGAAGTATATGACGAAACCTCGTCAAACTTACCTGATAGTAGTGGTCA
ACAGAATCCAATTAGGACAGCTGATTCCTTGGAGCGGAATGAGATTTTGGAAGCTGATACTGTTGACATG
GCTACTACAAAAGATCCTGCTACAGTTGATGTCTCTGGAACTGGCAGACCTTCCCCTCAAAATGAAGGAT
GTACATCTAAACTGGAAATGCCACTGGAGAGCAAATGTACATCATTTCCCCAGGCTTTATGTGTCCAGTG
GAAAAATGCTTATGCTCTCGCTTGGTTAGACTGTATCCTGTCAGCTTTGGTGCACTCGGAAGAGTTAAAG
AACACCGTGACTGGACTGTGCTCGAAGGAGGAATCTATATTCTGGCGGTTGCTTACAAAATATAATCAAG
CAAATACACTTCTATATACCAGTCAATTGAGTGGTGTTAAAGATGGAGATTGTAAAAAACTTACCTCAGA
AATATTTGCAGAGATAGAGACCTGTCTGAATGAAGTTAGAGATGAAATTTTTATTAGCCTTCAGCCCCAG
CTTAGATGCACATTAGGTGATATGGAAAGCCCTGTGTTTGCATTTCCCCTGCTCTTAAAACTAGAAACCC
ACATTGAAAAGCTCTTCCTATATTCTTTTTCTTGGGACTTTGAATGTTCGCAGTGTGGACACCAATATCA
AAACAGGCATATGAAGAGTCTGGTCACCTTTACAAATGTCATCCCTGAGTGGCACCCACTTAATGCTGCC
CATTTTGGTCCATGTAACAATTGCAACAGTAAATCACAAATAAGAAAAATGGTATTAGAAAAAGTATCTC
CCATATTCATGTTGCACTTTGTAGAAGGCTTACCACAGAATGACTTGCAGCACTATGCATTTCATTTTGA
AGGCTGTCTTTATCAGATAACTTCTGTAATTCAGTATCGAGCAAATAATCATTTTATAACATGGATTTTA
GATGCTGATGGAAGTTGGCTGGAATGTGATGACTTAAAAGGCCCATGTTCTGAAAGGCACAAGAAATTTG
AAGTTCCTGCTTCAGAGATACATATTGTTATTTGGGAAAGAAAAATATCCCAAGTGACAGATAAAGAAGC
TGCCTGCCTTCCACTTAAAAAGACTAATGACCAACACGCTCTCAGTAATGAGAAACCAGTATCTTTAACA
TCGTGTTCTGTGGGTGATGCTGCCTCAGCTGAAACAGCCTCAGTAACTCACCCTAAAGATATATCAGTTG
CCCCTCGTACTCTTTCACAGGACACAGCTGTAACTCATGGAGATCATTTACTTTCAGGTCCAAAAGGTTT
GGTTGACAATATTTTACCTCTGACACTTGAAGAAACTATCCAGAAAACAGCCTCAGTTTCACAGTTAAAT
TCTGAAGCTTTCCTGTTAGAAAATAAACCTGTAGCAGAAAATACAGGAATTCTCAAAACCAATACTTTGC
TATCACAAGAATCACTAATGGCTTCTTCAGTATCAGCTCCATGTAATGAAAAGCTTATTCAAGACCAATT
TGTGGACATAAGTTTTCCATCCCAAGTTGTAAATACAAACATGCAGTCAGTACAGCTGAATACAGAAGAT
ACTGTAAATACTAAATCTGTGAATAATACTGATGCTACTGGTCTTATACAGGGAGTGAAGTCAGTAGAAA
TTGAGAAGGACGCTCAGTTAAAACAATTCCTTACACCAAAAACTGAACAATTAAAACCAGAACGTGTCAC
ATCTCAGGTATCTAATTTGAAGAAAAAAGAAACTACAGCAGATTCTCAAACCACAACATCTAAGTCATTA
CAGAATCAGTCTCTGAAAGAAAATCAGAAGAAGCCATTTGTGGGAAGTTGGGTTAAAGGCTTAATAAGCA
GGGGTGCTTCTTTTATGCCACTCTGTGTTTCAGCTCATAATAGAAACACTATAACTGATTTACAACCTTC
AGTTAAAGGGGTAAATAATTTTGGTGGCTTTAAAACTAAAGGTATAAACCAGAAGGCCAGCCACGTATCC
AAGAAAGCTCGTAAGAGTGCAAGTAAGCCTCCTCCCATCAGTAAGCCACCAGCAGGCCCTCCATCGTCTA
ATGGCACAGCTGCCCACCCACATGCTCATGCTGCTTCAGAAGTTTTGGAAAAGTCTGGAAGCACCTCATG
TGGAGCTCAACTCAACCACAGTTCTTATGGGAATGGTATTTCTTCAGCAAACCATGAAGACTTGGTGGAA
GGTCAGATTCATAAACTTCGTCTAAAACTTCGTAAAAAGCTAAAGGCAGAAAAGAAGAAATTAGCTGCTC
TTATGTCTTCCCCGCAAAGCAGAACAGTTCGAAGTGAAAATCTAGAACAGGTGCCCCAGGATGGGTCTCC
AAATGATTGTGAATCAATAGAGGACTTGTTAAATGAGCTACCATATCCAATTGATATTGCCAGTGAGTCT
GCATGCACCACTGTTCCTGGTGTTTCCCTGTACAGTAGTCAAACTCATGAAGAAATTTTAGCGGAATTAT
TGTCTCCTACACCTGTTTCAACAGAGCTGTCAGAAAATGGGGAAGGTGACTTTAGGTATTTGGGAATGGG
AGATAGTCATATCCCACCACCAGTACCAAGTGAATTCAATGATGTTTCCCAGAACACACATCTGAGACAG
GACCATAATTATTGTAGCCCCACCAAGAAAAATCCATGTGAAGTTCAGCCAGACTCTCTGACAAATAATG
CCTGCGTTAGAACATTAAACTTGGAGAGTCCGATGAAGACTGATATTTTCGATGAGTTTTTTTCCTCCTC
AGCATTAAATGCTTTAGCAAATGACACATTAGACCTACCTCATTTCGATGAATATCTGTTTGAGAATTAT
TGACTCGAGCATGCATCTAGAGGGCCCTATTCTATAGTGTCACCTAAATGCTAGAGCTCGCTGATCAGCC
TCGACTGTGCCTTCTAGTTGCCAGCCATCTGTTGTTTGCCCCTCCCCCGTGCCTTCCTTGACCCTGGAAG
GTGCCACTCCCACTGTCCTTTCCTAATAAAATGAGGAAATTGCATCGCATTGTCTGAGTAGGTGTCATTC
TATTCTGGGGGGTGGGGTGGGGCAGGACAGCAAGGGGGAGGATTGGGAAGACAATAGCAGGCATGCTGGG
GATGCGGTGGGCTCTATGGCTTCTGAGGCGGAAAGAACCAGCTGGGGCTCTAGGGGGTATCCCC
[124 nt withheld, positions 4335-4458]
C
[91 nt withheld, positions 4460-4550]
A
[49 nt withheld, positions 4552-4600]
CCTTTGACGTTGGAGTCCACGTTCTTT
[37 nt withheld, positions 4628-4664]
ACCCTATCTCGGTCTATTCTTTTGATTTATAAGGGATTTTGCCGATTTCGGCCTATTGGTTAAAAAATGA
GCTGATTTAACAAAAATTTAACGCGAATTAATTCTGTGGAATGTGTGTCAGTTAGGGTGTGGAAAGTCCC
CAGGCTCCCCAGCAGGCAGAAGTATGCAAAGCATGCATCTCAATTAGTCAGCAACCAGGTGTGGAAAGTC
CCCAGGCTCCCCAGCAGGCAGAAGTATGCAAAGCATGCATCTCAATTAGTCAGCAACCATAGTCCCGCCC
CTAACTCCGCCCATCCCGCCCCTAACTCCGCCCAGTTCCGCCCATTCTCCGCCCCATGGCTGACTAATTT
TTTTTATTTATGCAGAGGCCGAGGCCGCCTCTGCCTCTGAGCTATTCCAGAAGTAGTGAGGAGGCTTTTT
TGGAGGCCTAGGCTTTTGCAAAAAGCTCCCGGGAGCTTGTATATCCATTTTCGGATCTGATCAAGAGACA
GGATGAGGATCGTTTCGCATGATTGAACAAGATGGATTGCACGCAGGTTCTCCGGCCGCTTGGGTGGAGA
GGCTATTCGGCTATGACTGGGCACAACAGACAATCGGCTGCTCTGATGCCGCCGTGTTCCGGCTGTCAGC
GCAGGGGCGCCCGGTTCTTTTTGTCAAGACCGACCTGTCCGGTGCCCTGAATGAACTGCAGGACGAGGCA
GCGCGGCTATCGTGGCTGGCCACGACGGGCGTTCCTTGCGCAGCTGTGCTCGACGTTGTCACTGAAGCGG
GAAGGGACTGGCTGCTATTGGGCGAAGTGCCGGGGCAGGATCTCCTGTCATCTCACCTTGCTCCTGCCGA
GAAAGTATCCATCATGGCTGATGCAATGCGGCGGCTGCATACGCTTGATCCGGCTACCTGCCCATTCGAC
CACCAAGCGAAACATCGCATCGAGCGAGCACGTACTCGGATGGAAGCCGGTCTTGTCGATCAGGATGATC
TGGACGAAGAGCATCAGGGGCTCGCGCCAGCCGAACTGTTCGCCAGGCTCAAGGCGCGCATGCCCGACGG
CGAGGATCTCGTCGTGACCCATGGCGATGCCTGCTTGCCGAATATCATGGTGGAAAATGGCCGCTTTTCT
GGATTCATCGACTGTGGCCGGCTGGGTGTGGCGGACCGCTATCAGGACATAGCGTTGGCTACCCGTGATA
TTGCTGAAGAGCTTGGCGGCGAATGGGCTGACCGCTTCCTCGTGCTTTACGGTATCGCCGCTCCCGATTC
GCAGCGCATCGCCTTCTATCGCCTTCTTGACGAGTTCTTCTGAGCGGGACTCTGGGGTTCGAAATGACCG
ACCAAGCGACGCCCAACCTGCCATCACGAGATTTCGATTCCACCGCCGCCTTCTATGAAAGGTTGGGCTT
CGGAATCGTTTTCCGGGACGCCGGCTGGATGATCCTCCAGCGCGGGGATCTCATGCTGGAGTTCTTCGCC
CACCCCAACTTGTTTATTGCAGCTTATAATGGTTACAAATAAAGCAATAGCATCACAAATTTCACAAATA
AAGCATTTTTTTCACTGCATTCTAGTTGTGGTTTGTCCAAACTCATCAATGTATCTTATCATGTCTGTAT
ACCGTCGACCTCTAGCTAGAGCTTGGCGTAATCATGGTCATAGCTGTTTCCTGTGTGAAATTGTTATCCG
CTCACAATTCCACACAACATACGAGCCGGAAGCATAAAGTGTAAAGCCTGGGGTGCCTAATGAGTGAGCT
AACTCACATTAATTGCGTTGCGCTCACTGCCCGCTTTCCAGTCGGGAAACCTGTCGTGCCAGCTGCATTA
ATGAATCGGCCAACGCGCGGGGAGAGGCGGTTTGCGTATTGGGCGCTCTTCCGCTTCCTCGCTCACTGAC
TCGCTGCGCTCGGTCGTTCGGCTGCGGCGAGCGGTATCAGCTCACTCAAAGGCGGTAATACGGTTATCCA
CAGAATCAGGGGATAACGCAGGAAAGAACATGTGAGCAAAAGGCCAGCAAAAGGCCAGGAACCGTAAAAA
GGCCGCGTTGCTGGCGTTTTTCCATAGGCTCCGCCCCCCTGACGAGCATCACAAAAATCGACGCTCAAGT
CAGAGGTGGCGAAACCCGACAGGACTATAAAGATACCAGGCGTTTCCCCCTGGAAGCTCCCTCGTGCGCT
CTCCTGTTCCGACCCTGCCGCTTACCGGATACCTGTCCGCCTTTCTCCCTTCGGGAAGCGTGGCGCTTTC
TCATAGCTCACGCTGTAGGTATCTCAGTTCGGTGTAGGTCGTTCGCTCCAAGCTGGGCTGTGTGCACGAA
CCCCCCGTTCAGCCCGACCGCTGCGCCTTATCCGGTAACTATCGTCTTGAGTCCAACCCGGTAAGACACG
ACTTATCGCCACTGGCAGCAGCCACTGGTAACAGGATTAGCAGAGCGAGGTATGTAGGCGGTGCTACAGA
GTTCTTGAAGTGGTGGCCTAACTACGGCTACACTAGAAGAACAGTATTTGGTATCTGCGCTCTGCTGAAG
CCAGTTACCTTCGGAAAAAGAGTTGGTAGCTCTTGATCCGGCAAACAAACCACCGCTGGTAGCGGTGGTT
TTTTTGTTTGCAAGCAGCAGATTACGCGCAGAAAAAAAGGATCTCAAGAAGATCCTTTGATCTTTTCTAC
GGGGTCTGACGCTCAGTGGAACGAAAACTCACGTTAAGGGATTTTGGTCATGAGATTATCAAAAAGGATC
TTCACCTAGATCCTTTTAAATTAAAAATGAAGTTTTAAATCAATCTAAAGTATATATGAGTAAACTTGGT
CTGACAGTTACCAATGCTTAATCAGTGAGGCACCTATCTCAGCGATCTGTCTATTTCGTTCATCCATAGT
TGCCTGACTCCCCGTCGTGTAGATAACTACGATACGGGAGGGCTTACCATCTGGCCCCAGTGCTGCAATG
ATACCGCGAGACCCACGCTCACCGGCTCCAGATTTATCAGCAATAAACCAGCCAGCCGGAAGGGCCGAGC
GCAGAAGTGGTCCTGCAACTTTATCCGCCTCCATCCAGTCTATTAATTGTTGCCGGGAAGCTAGAGTAAG
TAGTTCGCCAGTTAATAGTTTGCGCAACGTTGTTGCCATTGCTACAGGCATCGTGGTGTCACGCTCGTCG
TTTGGTATGGCTTCATTCAGCTCCGGTTCCCAACGATCAAGGCGAGTTACATGATCCCCCATGTTGTGCA
AAAAAGCGGTTAGCTCCTTCGGTCCTCCGATCGTTGTCAGAAGTAAGTTGGCCGCAGTGTTATCACTCAT
GGTTATGGCAGCACTGCATAATTCTCTTACTGTCATGCCATCCGTAAGATGCTTTTCTGTGACTGGTGAG
TACTCAACCAAGTCATTCTGAGAATAGTGTATGCGGCGACCGAGTTGCTCTTGCCCGGCGTCAATACGGG
ATAATACCGCGCCACATAGCAGAACTTTAAAAGTGCTCATCATTGGAAAACGTTCTTCGGGGCGAAAACT
CTCAAGGATCTTACCGCTGTTGAGATCCAGTTCGATGTAACCCACTCGTGCACCCAACTGATCTTCAGCA
TCTTTTACTTTCACCAGCGTTTCTGGGTGAGCAAAAACAGGAAGGCAAAATGCCGCAAAAAAGGGAATAA
GGGCGACACGGAAATGTTGAATACTCATACTCTTCCTTTTTCAATATTATTGAAGCATTTATCAGGGTTA
TTGTCTCATGAGCGGATACATATTTGAATGTATTTAGAAAAATAAACAAATAGGGGTTCCGCGCACATTT
CCCCGAAAAGTGCCACCTGACGTCGACGGATCGGGAGATCTCCCGATCCCCTATGGTGCACTCTCAGTAC
AATCTGCTCTGATGCCGCATAGTTAAGCCAGTATCTGCTCCCTGCTTGTGTGTTGGAGGTCGCTGAGTAG
TGCGCGAGCAAAATTTAAGCTACAACAAGGCAAGGCTTGACCGACAATTGCATGAAGAATCTGCTTAGGG
TTAGGCGTTTTGCGCTGCTTCGCGATGTACGGGCCAGATATACGCGTT
